Addgene plasmid #88374: pDONR223-ZNF79
Purpose: Donor Vector containing ZNF79 transcription factor, part of the Human TFome Collection
Depositing lab: Marc Vidal. Depositing organization: Dana-Farber Cancer Institute. Publication: A comprehensive library of human transcription factors for cell fate engineering. Ng AHM, Khoshakhlagh P, Rojo Arias JE, Pasquini G, Wang K, Swiersy A, Shipman SL, Appleton E, Kiaee K, Kohman RE, Vernet A, Dysart M, Leeper K, Saylor W, Huang JY, Graveline A, Taipale J, Hill DE, Vidal M, Melero-Martin JM, Busskamp V, Church GM. Nat Biotechnol. 2021 Apr;39(4):510-519. doi: 10.1038/s41587-020-0742-6. Epub 2020 Nov 30. PubMed 33257861.
Backbone
  Vector backbone: pDONR223
  Backbone manufacturer: Invitrogen
  Backbone size w/o insert (bp): 3000
  Vector type: Gateway Donor Vector
Growth in bacteria
  Bacterial resistance: Spectinomycin, 50 μg/mL
  Growth temperature: 37°C
  Growth strain: DH5alpha
  Copy number: High Copy
Gene/Insert
  Gene/Insert name: ZNF79
  Species: H. sapiens (human)
  Insert size (bp): 1497
  Mutation: Last nucleotide of stop codon removed to allow for Gateway C-terminal fusions
  Entrez Gene: ZNF79 (a.k.a. pT7)
  Cloning method: Gateway Cloning
  Sequencing primers: 5′ M13F(-21); 3′ M13R
Terms and licenses: Academic/Nonprofit Terms; Industry Terms: Not Available to Industry
Depositor comments: Represents the ORFeome subset of the TFome
How to cite: pDONR223-ZNF79 was a gift from Marc Vidal (Addgene plasmid # 88374 ; http://n2t.net/addgene:88374 ; RRID:Addgene_88374)
