[The description below was written by a language model from this plasmid's Addgene catalogue record and pLannotate feature annotations shown in this document.]
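Description:
pDONR223-ZNF79 is a Gateway entry-type clone built on the Invitrogen pDONR223 donor backbone and carries the open reading frame of human ZNF79, a zinc-finger protein thought to act in transcriptional regulation. It belongs to the ORFeome-derived subset of the Human TFome Collection, a library of human transcription factor ORFs assembled for cell fate engineering. The plasmid is a bacterial cloning vector only. It replicates in E. coli from a high-copy ColE1/pUC-type origin and is selected with spectinomycin through the aadA (SmR) aminoglycoside adenylyltransferase gene, which lies downstream of a class 1 integron Pc promoter fragment. The short gentamicin-resistance, lacI and lacZα matches in the annotation are backbone remnants rather than functional genes.

The 1,497 bp insert lies between two attL recombination sites in opposite orientation, both of which the automated annotation labels as an attL3 variant. These sites allow LR Clonase-mediated transfer of the ORF into any compatible Gateway destination vector. The last nucleotide of the stop codon has been removed, so the coding sequence can read through into a C-terminal tag or fusion partner supplied by the destination vector. The feature table marks only the first part of the insert as ZNF79, plus a brief match to an engineered zinc-finger domain. That match most likely reflects similarity among the repeated zinc-finger motifs, not a separate element. There is no eukaryotic promoter driving the ORF. A T7 promoter sits just outside one attL site, and rrnB T1 and T2 terminators in the backbone insulate the cloning region from read-through transcription. The construct serves as a sequence-verified source from which ZNF79 is shuttled into expression vectors.
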