Features (pLannotate 1.2.2; 13 found; start..end, strand, type, name):
      2..97      +  protein_bind   attL3: mutant version of attL; recombination site for the Gateway® LR reaction LR Clonase™
    100..753     +  CDS            ZNF79 (fragment): ZNF79_HUMAN - Experimental evidence at protein level: Swiss-Prot protein existence level 1. May be involved in transcriptional regulation. From Homo sapiens (Human).
    905..928     +  CDS            CCR5TC (fragment): zinc-finger domain from the CCR5-224 (+) zinc-finger nuclease that recognizes the left half-site target sequence in the human CCR5 gene (Perez et al., 2008; Gross et al., 2013)
   1598..1693    -  protein_bind   attL3: mutant version of attL; recombination site for the Gateway® LR reaction LR Clonase™
   1712..1730    -  promoter       T7 promoter: promoter for bacteriophage T7 RNA polymerase
   1920..1943    +  promoter       Pc promoter (fragment): intI1 (promoter lies within the coding sequence); class 1 integron promoter
   2119..2175    +  CDS            GmR (fragment): gentamycin acetyltransferase; aacC1; confers resistance to gentamycin
   2182..2973    +  CDS            SmR: aminoglycoside adenylyltransferase (Murphy, 1985); aadA; confers resistance to spectinomycin and streptomycin
   3066..3654    +  rep_origin     ori: high-copy-number ColE1/pMB1/pBR322/pUC origin of replication
   3837..3929    +  CDS            lacI (fragment): lac repressor; lacI; The lac repressor binds to the lac operator to inhibit transcription in E. coli. This inhibition can be relieved by adding lactose or isopropyl-β-D-thiogalactopyranoside (IPTG).
   3984..4011    -  terminator     rrnB T2 terminator: transcription terminator T2 from the E. coli rrnB gene
   4143..4186    +  terminator     rrnB T1 terminator: Escherichia coli rrnB; transcription terminator T1 from the E. coli rrnB gene
   4233..4269    -  CDS            lacZα (fragment): LacZα fragment of β-galactosidase; lacZ fragment
>Addgene plasmid #88374 | pDONR223-ZNF79 | addgene full sequence | sequence record 198348 | Addgene NGS Result
CAAATAATGATTTTATTTTGACTGATAGTGACCTGTTCGTTGCAACAAATTGATGAGCAATGCTTTTTTA
TAATGCCAACTTTGTACAAAAAAGTTGGCATGCTGGAGGAAGGAGTACTGCCTTCCCCAGGCCCTGCCCT
TCCCCAAGAGGAAAACACAGGAGAGGAAGGAATGGCTGCTGGTCTCCTCATAGCTGGGCCCCGGGGATCC
ACATTCTTCAGCAGTGTGACGGTAGCTTTTGCACAGGAAGGGTGGAGGTGCCTCGTGTCTACTCCACGGG
ACAGGTTCAAGGAGGGGATACCAGGAAAGTCCAGGAGCCTTGTCCTACTAGGACTTCCAGTTTCCCAGCC
TGGCATGAACTCCCAGTTGGAACAAAGGGAAGGCGCATGGATGCTGGAGGGCGAAGACCTGCGAAGTCCC
TCTCCAGGCTGGAAGATTATATCTGGATCACCACCAGAGCAAGCCCTTTCTGAAGCTTCATTCCAAGACC
CATGTGTAGAGATGCCCCCTGGGGATTCAGACCACGGGACCAGTGACCTTGAGAAGAGCTTCAATCTGAG
ACCAGTCCTCTCTCCGCAACAGAGAGTGCCCGTGGAAGCGAGACCTCGCAAATGTGAGACACACACCGAG
AGCTTCAAGAACTCGGAAATCCTGAAACCTCACAGAGCAAAACCATATGCATGTAATGAATGTGGCAAAG
CCTTCAGTTACTGTTCTTCCCTTTCTCAGCATCAGAAGAGCCACACTGGAGAGAAGCCCTATGAGTGCAG
TGAATGTGGGAAGGCCTTTAGCCAGAGCTCATCTCTCATTCAGCACCAGAGGATTCACACTGGAGAGAAG
CCTTACAAGTGCAGTGAATGTGGAAGAGCCTTCAGCCAGAACGCCAACCTCACCAAACACCAGCGAACCC
ACACCGGAGAGAAGCCCTACAGATGCAGCGAGTGTGAGAAAGCCTTCAGTGACTGCTCAGCTCTTGTTCA
GCATCAGAGAATTCATACCGGAGAGAAGCCCTACGAATGCAGCGACTGTGGGAAGGCCTTCCGTCACAGT
GCAAACCTCACGAACCATCAGAGGACTCACACCGGGGAGAAGCCCTACAAGTGCAGCGAGTGTGGGAAGG
CCTTCAGTTACTGCGCAGCGTTCATTCAGCACCAGAGGATTCACACCGGGGAGAAGCCCTACAGATGTGC
CGCGTGTGGGAAGGCCTTCAGCCAGAGTGCAAACCTCACAAACCATCAGAGGACTCACACTGGGGAGAAA
CCCTACAAGTGCAGCGAGTGTGGGAAGGCCTTCAGCCAGAGTACCAATCTCATAATCCACCAAAAGACCC
ACACCGGGGAGAAGCCATATAAATGTAATGAATGTGGGAAATTCTTCAGTGAGAGCTCAGCCCTCATTCG
GCATCATATAATCCACACCGGAGAAAAACCTTATGAGTGTAATGAGTGTGGTAAAGCGTTTAACCAGAGC
TCATCCCTTAGTCAGCATCAGAGAATCCACACAGGCGTGAAACCCTACGAATGCAGCGAGTGTGGGAAGG
CCTTCCGGTGCAGCTCTGCCTTCGTTAGACATCAGAGACTCCACGCCGGAGAGTAYCCAACTTTCTTGTA
CAAAGTTGGCATTATAAGAAAGCATTGCTTATCAATTTGTTGCAACGAACAGGTCACTATCAGTCAAAAT
AAAATCATTATTTGCCATCCAGCTGATATCCCCTATAGTGAGTCGTATTACATGGTCATAGCTGTTTCCT
GGCAGCTCTGGCCCGTGTCTCAAAATCTCTGATGTTACATTGCACAAGATAAAAATATATCATCATGCCT
CCTCTAGACCAGCCAGGACAGAAATGCCTCGACTTCGCTGCTACCCAAGGTTGCCGGGTGACGCACACCG
TGGAAACGGATGAAGGCACGAACCCAGTGGACATAAGCCTGTTCGGTTCGTAAGCTGTAATGCAAGTAGC
GTATGCGCTCACGCAACTGGTCCAGAACCTTGACCGAACGCAGCGGTGGTAACGGCGCAGTGGCGGTTTT
CATGGCTTGTTATGACTGTTTTTTTGGGGTACAGTCTATGCCTCGGGCATCCAAGCAGCAAGCGCGTTAC
GCCGTGGGTCGATGTTTGATGTTATGGAGCAGCAACGATGTTACGCAGCAGGGCAGTCGCCCTAAAACAA
AGTTAAACATTATGAGGGAAGCGGTGATCGCCGAAGTATCGACTCAACTATCAGAGGTAGTTGGCGTCAT
CGAGCGCCATCTCGAACCGACGTTGCTGGCCGTACATTTGTACGGCTCCGCAGTGGATGGCGGCCTGAAG
CCACACAGTGATATTGATTTGCTGGTTACGGTGACCGTAAGGCTTGATGAAACAACGCGGCGAGCTTTGA
TCAACGACCTTTTGGAAACTTCGGCTTCCCCTGGAGAGAGCGAGATTCTCCGCGCTGTAGAAGTCACCAT
TGTTGTGCACGACGACATCATTCCGTGGCGTTATCCAGCTAAGCGCGAACTGCAATTTGGAGAATGGCAG
CGCAATGACATTCTTGCAGGTATCTTCGAGCCAGCCACGATCGACATTGATCTGGCTATCTTGCTGACAA
AAGCAAGAGAACATAGCGTTGCCTTGGTAGGTCCAGCGGCGGAGGAACTCTTTGATCCGGTTCCTGAACA
GGATCTATTTGAGGCGCTAAATGAAACCTTAACGCTATGGAACTCGCCGCCCGACTGGGCTGGCGATGAG
CGAAATGTAGTGCTTACGTTGTCCCGCATTTGGTACAGCGCAGTAACCGGCAAAATCGCGCCGAAGGATG
TCGCTGCCGACTGGGCAATGGAGCGCCTGCCGGCCCAGTATCAGCCCGTCATACTTGAAGCTAGACAGGC
TTATCTTGGACAAGAAGAAGATCGCTTGGCCTCGCGCGCAGATCAGTTGGAAGAATTTGTCCACTACGTG
AAAGGCGAGATCACCAAGGTAGTCGGCAAATAACCCTCGAGCCACCCATGACCAAAATCCCTTAACGTGA
GTTACGCGTCGTTCCACTGAGCGTCAGACCCCGTAGAAAAGATCAAAGGATCTTCTTGAGATCCTTTTTT
TCTGCGCGTAATCTGCTGCTTGCAAACAAAAAAACCACCGCTACCAGCGGTGGTTTGTTTGCCGGATCAA
GAGCTACCAACTCTTTTTCCGAAGGTAACTGGCTTCAGCAGAGCGCAGATACCAAATACTGTTCTTCTAG
TGTAGCCGTAGTTAGGCCACCACTTCAAGAACTCTGTAGCACCGCCTACATACCTCGCTCTGCTAATCCT
GTTACCAGTGGCTGCTGCCAGTGGCGATAAGTCGTGTCTTACCGGGTTGGACTCAAGACGATAGTTACCG
GATAAGGCGCAGCGGTCGGGCTGAACGGGGGGTTCGTGCACACAGCCCAGCTTGGAGCGAACGACCTACA
CCGAACTGAGATACCTACAGCGTGAGCTATGAGAAAGCGCCACGCTTCCCGAAGGGAGAAAGGCGGACAG
GTATCCGGTAAGCGGCAGGGTCGGAACAGGAGAGCGCACGAGGGAGCTTCCAGGGGGAAACGCCTGGTAT
CTTTATAGTCCTGTCGGGTTTCGCCACCTCTGACTTGAGCGTCGATTTTTGTGATGCTCGTCAGGGGGGC
GGAGCCTATGGAAAAACGCCAGCAACGCGGCCTTTTTACGGTTCCTGGCCTTTTGCTGGCCTTTTGCTCA
CATGTTCTTTCCTGCGTTATCCCCTGATTCTGTGGATAACCGTATTACCGCCTTTGAGTGAGCTGATACC
GCTCGCCGCAGCCGAACGACCGAGCGCAGCGAGTCAGTGAGCGAGGAAGCGGAAGAGCGCCCAATACGCA
AACCGCCTCTCCCCGCGCGTTGGCCGATTCATTAATGCAGCTGGCACGACAGGTTTCCCGACTGGAAAGC
GGGCAGTGAGCGCAACGCAATTAATACGCGTACCGCTAGCCAGGAAGAGTTTGTAGAAACGCAAAAAGGC
CATCCGTCAGGATGGCCTTCTGCTTAGTTTGATGCCTGGCAGTTTATGGCGGGCGTCCTGCCCGCCACCC
TCCGGGCCGTTGCTTCACAACGTTCAAATCCGCTCCCGGCGGATTTGTCCTACTCAGGAGAGCGTTCACC
GACAAACAACAGATAAAACGAAAGGCCCAGTCTTCCGACTGAGCCTTTCGTTTTATTTGATGCCTGGCAG
TTCCCTACTCTCGCGTTAACGCTAGCATGGATGTTTTCCCAGTCACGACGTTGTAAAACGACGGCCAGTC
TTAAGCTCGGGCCC
