>Addgene plasmid #88374 | pDONR223-ZNF79 | depositor partial sequence | sequence record 171978 | insert
ATGCTGGAGGAAGGAGTACTGCCTTCCCCAGGCCCTGCCCTTCCCCAAGAGGAAAACACAGGAGAGGAAG
GAATGGCTGCTGGTCTCCTCATAGCTGGGCCCCGGGGATCCACATTCTTCAGCAGTGTGACGGTAGCTTT
TGCACAGGAAGGGTGGAGGTGCCTCGTGTCTACTCCACGGGACAGGTTCAAGGAGGGGATACCAGGAAAG
TCCAGGAGCCTTGTCCTACTAGGACTTCCAGTTTCCCAGCCTGGCATGAACTCCCAGTTGGAACAAAGGG
AAGGCGCATGGATGCTGGAGGGCGAAGACCTGCGAAGTCCCTCTCCAGGCTGGAAGATTATATCTGGATC
ACCACCAGAGCAAGCCCTTTCTGAAGCTTCATTCCAAGACCCATGTGTAGAGATGCCCCCTGGGGATTCA
GACCACGGGACCAGTGACCTTGAGAAGAGCTTCAATCTGAGACCAGTCCTCTCTCCGCAACAGAGAGTGC
CCGTGGAAGCGAGACCTCGCAAATGTGAGACACACACCGAGAGCTTCAAGAACTCGGAAATCCTGAAACC
TCACAGAGCAAAACCATATGCATGTAATGAATGTGGCAAAGCCTTCAGTTACTGTTCTTCCCTTTCTCAG
CATCAGAAGAGCCACACTGGAGAGAAGCCCTATGAGTGCAGTGAATGTGGGAAGGCCTTTAGCCAGAGCT
CATCTCTCATTCAGCACCAGAGGATTCACACTGGAGAGAAGCCTTACAAGTGCAGTGAATGTGGAAGAGC
CTTCAGCCAGAACGCCAACCTCACCAAACACCAGCGAACCCACACCGGAGAGAAGCCCTACAGATGCAGC
GAGTGTGAGAAAGCCTTCAGTGACTGCTCAGCTCTTGTTCAGCATCAGAGAATTCATACCGGAGAGAAGC
CCTACGAATGCAGCGACTGTGGGAAGGCCTTCCGTCACAGTGCAAACCTCACGAACCATCAGAGGACTCA
CACCGGGGAGAAGCCCTACAAGTGCAGCGAGTGTGGGAAGGCCTTCAGTTACTGCGCAGCGTTCATTCAG
CACCAGAGGATTCACACCGGGGAGAAGCCCTACAGATGTGCCGCGTGTGGGAAGGCCTTCAGCCAGAGTG
CAAACCTCACAAACCATCAGAGGACTCACACTGGGGAGAAACCCTACAAGTGCAGCGAGTGTGGGAAGGC
CTTCAGCCAGAGTACCAATCTCATAATCCACCAAAAGACCCACACCGGGGAGAAGCCATATAAATGTAAT
GAATGTGGGAAATTCTTCAGTGAGAGCTCAGCCCTCATTCGGCATCATATAATCCACACCGGAGAAAAAC
CTTATGAGTGTAATGAGTGTGGTAAAGCGTTTAACCAGAGCTCATCCCTTAGTCAGCATCAGAGAATCCA
CACAGGCGTGAAACCCTACGAATGCAGCGAGTGTGGGAAGGCCTTCCGGTGCAGCTCTGCCTTCGTTAGA
CATCAGAGACTCCACGCCGGAGAGTAA
